>Addgene plasmid #205549 | pFH2.104_PB-EPN24-T2A-eGFP-PGK-Blast | addgene full sequence | sequence record 408443 | Addgene NGS Result
GCAGCTAGATTAACCCTAGAAAGATAGTCTGCGTAAAATTGACGCATGCATTCTTGAAATATTGCTCTCT
CTTTCTAAATAGCGCGAATCCGTCGCTGTGCATTTAGGACATCTCAGTCGCCGCTTGGAGCTCCCGTGAG
GCGTGCTTGTCAATGCGGTAAGTGTCACTGATTTTGAACTATAACAACCGCGTGAGTCAAAATGACGCAT
GATTATCTTTTACGTGACTTTTAAGATTTAACTCATACGATAATTATATTGTTATTTCGTGTTCTACTTA
CGTGATAACTTATTATATATATATTTTCTTGTTATAGATATCCTTGAGGGACAGCCCCCCCCCAAAGCCC
CCAGGGATGTAATTACGTCCCTCCCCCGCTAGGGGGCAGCAGCGAGCCGCCCGGGGCTCCGCTCCGGTCC
GGCGCTCCCCCCGCATCCCCGAGCCGGCAGCGTGCGGGGACAGCCCGGGCACGGGGAAGGTGGCACGGGA
TCGCTTTCCTCTGAACGCTTCTCGCTGCTCTTTGAGCCTGCAGACACCTGGGGGGATACGGGGAAAAATC
GATTAACTATAACGGTCCTAAGGTAGCGAACACCTGCGCTCGAGCGACGTCGAGGGCCTATTTCCCATGA
TTCCTTCATATTTGCATATACGATACAAGGCTGTTAGAGAGATAATTGGAATTAATTTGACTGTAAACAC
AAAGATATTAGTACAAAATACGTGACGTAGAAAGTAATAATTTCTTGGGTAGTTTGCAGTTTTAAAATTA
TGTTTTAAAATGGACTATCATATGCTTACCGTAACTTGAAAGTATTTCGATTTCTTGGCTTTATATATCT
TGTGGAAAGGACGAAACACCGACCAGGTGGGCCCACGCGTTTTTTTCACCTGCATTACCCTGTTATCCCT
AGGATCTGCGATCGCTCCGGTGCCCGTCAGTGGGCAGAGCGCACATCGCCCACAGTCCCCGAGAAGTTGG
GGGGAGGGGTCGGCAATTGAACGGGTGCCTAGAGAAGGTGGCGCGGGGTAAACTGGGAAAGTGATGTCGT
GTACTGGCTCCGCCTTTTTCCCGAGGGTGGGGGAGAACCGTATATAAGTGCAGTAGTCGCCGTGAACGTT
CTTTTTCGCAACGGGTTTGCCGCCAGAACACAGCTGAAGCTTCGAGGGGCTCGCATCTCTCCTTCACGCG
CCCGCCGCCCTACCTGAGGCCGCCATCCACGCCGGTTGAGTCGCGTTCTGCCGCCTCCCGCCTGTGGTGC
CTCCTGAACTGCGTCCGCCGTCTAGGTAAGTTTAAAGCTCAGGTCGAGACCGGGCCTTTGTCCGGCGCTC
CCTTGGAGCCTACCTAGACTCAGCCGGCTCTCCACGCTTTGCCTGACCCTGCTTGCTCAACTCTACGTCT
TTGTTTCGTTTTCTGTTCTGCGCCGTTACAGATCCAAGCTGTGACCGGCGCCTACGCTAGCGGATCCGCC
ACCATGCACGGTCTGCAGGACGACCCGGACCTGCAAGCACTGCTCAAGGGCAGCCAGCTGCTGAAAGTTA
AATCTTCTTCTTGGCGTCGTGAACGTTTCTACAAACTCCAGGAGGACTGCAAAACCATCTGGCAGGAATC
CCGTAAAGTTATGCGTTCTCCGGAATCTCAGCTGTTCTCTATCGAAGACATCCAGGAAGTTCGTATGGGT
CACCGTACCGAAGGTCTGGAAAAATTCGCGCGTGACATCCCGGAAGACCGTTGCTTCTCCATCGTTTTCA
AAGACCAGCGTAACACCCTGGACCTGATCGCGCCGTCTCCGGCGGACGCGCAGCACTGGGTTCAGGGTCT
GCGTAAAATCATCCACCACTCTGGTTCTATGGACCAACGTCAGAAACTGCAGTCTCGTCCGGAACCGACC
GCACCGCCGGAAGAATCTTTCCGTTCTGGTGTTGAAACCACCACGCCACCGCAAAAACAGGAGCCGATCG
ACAAAGAACTGTACCCGCTGACCTCTCTGCGTTCTCTGTTCGGTAACGACCCGTCTTCTCAGAAGATCGA
AGAGCTGTTCAAGAAACACAAGATCGTTGCCGTGCTGCGTGCCAATAGTGTGGAAGAAGCGAAAAAGAAA
GCGCTGGCGGTTTTCCTGGGCGGCGTTCATCTGATTGAAATTACCTTTACCGTGCCGGATGCGGATACCG
TGATTAAGGAACTGAGCTTTCTGAAGGAAATGGGCGCGATTATTGGTGCGGGCACCGTGACCAGCGTGGA
GCAGTGCCGTAAAGCGGTGGAAAGTGGCGCCGAGTTCATTGTGAGTCCGCACCTGGACGAGGAAATTAGC
CAATTTTGCAAGGAGAAGGGTGTGTTCTATATGCCAGGCGTTATGACCCCGACCGAACTGGTGAAAGCCA
TGAAACTGGGCCATACCATCTTAAAACTGTTTCCGGGTGAGGTGGTGGGTCCGCAGTTTGTTAAAGCGAT
GAAAGGTCCGTTTCCGAATGTGAAATTTGTGCCAACCGGCGGTGTTAATCTGGACAATGTGTGCGAATGG
TTCAAAGCGGGCGTGCTGGCCGTGGGCGTGGGCAGCGCGTTAGTGAAAGGCACCCCGGTGGAAGTGGCGG
AAAAGGCCAAGGCGTTCGTTGAGAAGATTCGTGGCTGCACCGAACAGAAGCTGATCTCCGAAGAAGACCT
GGGATCGGGAGAGGGCAGAGGAAGTCTGCTAACATGCGGTGACGTCGAGGAGAATCCTGGCCCAATGAGC
AAGGGCGAGGAGCTGTTCACCGGGGTGGTGCCCATCCTGGTCGAGCTGGACGGCGACGTAAACGGCCACA
AGTTCAGCGTGTCCGGCGAGGGCGAGGGCGATGCCACCTACGGCAAGCTGACCCTGAAGTTCATCTGCAC
CACCGGCAAGCTGCCCGTGCCCTGGCCCACCCTCGTGACCACCCTGACCTACGGCGTGCAGTGCTTCAGC
CGCTACCCCGACCACATGAAGCAGCACGACTTCTTCAAGTCCGCCATGCCCGAAGGCTACGTCCAGGAGC
GCACCATCTTCTTCAAGGACGACGGCAACTACAAGACCCGCGCCGAGGTGAAGTTCGAGGGCGACACCCT
GGTGAACCGCATCGAGCTGAAGGGCATCGACTTCAAGGAGGACGGCAACATCCTGGGGCACAAGCTGGAG
TACAACTACAACAGCCACAACGTCTATATCATGGCCGACAAGCAGAAGAACGGCATCAAGGTGAACTTCA
AGATCCGCCACAACATCGAGGACGGCAGCGTGCAGCTCGCCGACCACTACCAGCAGAACACCCCCATCGG
CGACGGCCCCGTGCTGCTGCCCGACAACCACTACCTGAGCACCCAGTCCGCCCTGAGCAAAGACCCCAAC
GAGAAGCGCGATCACATGGTCCTGCTGGAGTTCGTGACCGCCGCCGGGATCACTCACGGCATGGACGAGC
TGTACAAGTAAGCGGCCGCGTCGACGACTCTAGATCATAATCAGCCATACCACATTTGTAGAGGTTTTAC
TTGCTTTAAAAAACCTCCCACACCTCCCCCTGAACCTGAAACATAAAATGAATGCAATTGTTGTTGTTAA
CTTGTTTATTGCAGCTTATAATGGTTACAAATAAAGCAATAGCATCACAAATTTCACAAATAAAGCATTT
TTTTCACTGCATTCTAGTTGTGGTTTGTCCAAACTCATCAATGTATCTTAAGCGCCGGCGCTACACAAGT
GGCCTCTGGCCTCGCACACATTCCACATCCACCGGTAGGCGCCAACCGGCTCCGTTCTTTGGTGGCCCCT
TCGCGCCACCTTCTACTCCTCCCCTAGTCAGGAAGTTCCCCCCCGCCCCGCAGCTCGCGTCGTGCAGGAC
GTGACAAATGGAAGTAGCACGTCTCACTAGTCTCGTGCAGATGGACAGCACCGCTGAGCAATGGAAGCGG
GTAGGCCTTTGGGGCAGCGGCCAATAGCAGCTTTGCTCCTTCGCTTTCTGGGCTCAGAGGCTGGGAAGGG
GTGGGTCCGGGGGCGGGCTCAGGGGCGGGCTCAGGGGCGGGGCGGGCGCCCGAAGGTCCTCCGGAGGCCC
GGCATTCTGCACGCTTCAAAAGCGCACGTCTGCCGCGCTGTTCTCCTCTTCCTCATCTCCGGGCCTTTCG
ACCTGCAGCCCAAGCTTACCATGGGTACCGCCACCATGGCCAAGCCTTTGTCTCAAGAAGAATCCACCCT
CATTGAAAGAGCAACGGCTACAATCAACAGCATCCCCATCTCTGAAGATTACAGCGTCGCCAGCGCAGCT
CTCTCTAGCGACGGCCGCATCTTCACTGGTGTCAATGTATATCATTTTACTGGGGGACCTTGTGCAGAAC
TCGTGGTGCTGGGCACTGCTGCTGCTGCGGCAGCTGGCAACCTGACTTGTATCGTCGCGATCGGAAATGA
GAACAGGGGCATCTTGAGCCCCTGCGGACGGTGCCGACAGGTGCTTCTCGATCTGCATCCTGGGATCAAA
GCCATAGTGAAGGACAGTGATGGACAGCCGACGGCAGTTGGGATTCGTGAATTGCTGCCCTCTGGTTATG
TGTGGGAGGGCTAAGGTCACCCGCGCGCGGACTGTGCCTTCTAGTTGCCAGCCATCTGTTGTTTGCCCCT
CCCCCGTGCCTTCCTTGACCCTGGAAGGTGCCACTCCCACTGTCCTTTCCTAATAAAATGAGGAAATTGC
ATCGCATTGTCTGAGTAGGTGTCATTCTATTCTGGGGGGTGGGGTGGGGCAGGACAGCAAGGGGGAGGAT
TGGGAAGACAATAGCAGGCATGCTGGGGATGCGGTGGGCTCTATGGTTCGAACCAGTACGATGGTTTTCC
CCGTATCCCCCCAGGTGTCTGCAGGCTCAAAGAGCAGCGAGAAGCGTTCAGAGGAAAGCGATCCCGTGCC
ACCTTCCCCGTGCCCGGGCTGTCCCCGCACGCTGCCGGCTCGGGGATGCGGGGGGAGCGCCGGACCGGAG
CGGAGCCCCGGGCGGCTCGCTGCTGCCCCCTAGCGGGGGAGGGACGTAATTACATCCCTGGGGGCTTTGG
GGGGGGGCTGTCCCTGATAAAAGTTTTGTTACTTTATAGAAGAAATTTTGAGTTTTTGTTTTTTTTTAAT
AAATAAATAAACATAAATAAATTGTTTGTTGAATTTATTATTAGTATGTAAGTGTAAATATAATAAAACT
TAATATCTATTCAAATTAATAAATAAACCTCGATATACAGACCGATAAAACACATGCGTCAATTTTACGC
ATGATTATCTTTAACGTACGTCACAATATGATTATCTTTCTAGGGTTAATCTAGCTGCGGCGCGCCATCA
GGATCATATCGTCGGGTCTTTTTTCCGGCTCAGTCATCGCCCAAGCTGGCGCTATCTGGGCATCGGGGAG
GAAGAAGCCCGTGCCTTTTCCCGCGAGGTTGAAGCGGCATGGAAAGAGTTTGCCGAGGATGACTGCTGCT
GCATTGACGTTGAGCGAAAACGCACGTTTACCATGATGATTCGGGAAGGTGTGGCCATGCACGCCTTTAA
CGGTGAACTGTTCGTTCAGGCCACCTGGGATACCAGTTCGTCGCGGCTTTTCCGGACACAGTTCCGGATG
GTCAGCCCGAAGCGCATCAGCAACCCGAACAATACCGGCGACAGCCGGAACTGCCGTGCCGGTGTGCAGA
TTAATGACAGCGGTGCGGCGCTGGGATATTACGTCAGCGAGGACGGGTATCCTGGCTGGATGCCGCAGAA
ATGGACATGGATACCCCGTGAGTTACCCGGCGGGCGCGCTTGGCGTAATCATGGTCATAGCTGTTTCCTG
TGTGAAATTGTTATCCGCTCACAATTCCACACAACATACGAGCCGGAAGCATAAAGTGTAAAGCCTGGGG
TGCCTAATGAGTGAGCTAACTCACATTAATTGCGTTGCGCTCACTGCCCGCTTTCCAGTCGGGAAACCTG
TCGTGCCAGCTGCATTAATGAATCGGCCAACGCGCGGGGAGAGGCGGTTTGCGTATTGGGCGCTCTTCCG
CTTCCTCGCTCACTGACTCGCTGCGCTCGGTCGTTCGGCTGCGGCGAGCGGTATCAGCTCACTCAAAGGC
GGTAATACGGTTATCCACAGAATCAGGGGATAACGCAGGAAAGAACATGTGAGCAAAAGGCCAGCAAAAG
GCCAGGAACCGTAAAAAGGCCGCGTTGCTGGCGTTTTTCCATAGGCTCCGCCCCCCTGACGAGCATCACA
AAAATCGACGCTCAAGTCAGAGGTGGCGAAACCCGACAGGACTATAAAGATACCAGGCGTTTCCCCCTGG
AAGCTCCCTCGTGCGCTCTCCTGTTCCGACCCTGCCGCTTACCGGATACCTGTCCGCCTTTCTCCCTTCG
GGAAGCGTGGCGCTTTCTCATAGCTCACGCTGTAGGTATCTCAGTTCGGTGTAGGTCGTTCGCTCCAAGC
TGGGCTGTGTGCACGAACCCCCCGTTCAGCCCGACCGCTGCGCCTTATCCGGTAACTATCGTCTTGAGTC
CAACCCGGTAAGACACGACTTATCGCCACTGGCAGCAGCCACTGGTAACAGGATTAGCAGAGCGAGGTAT
GTAGGCGGTGCTACAGAGTTCTTGAAGTGGTGGCCTAACTACGGCTACACTAGAAGAACAGTATTTGGTA
TCTGCGCTCTGCTGAAGCCAGTTACCTTCGGAAAAAGAGTTGGTAGCTCTTGATCCGGCAAACAAACCAC
CGCTGGTAGCGGTGGTTTTTTTGTTTGCAAGCAGCAGATTACGCGCAGAAAAAAAGGATCTCAAGAAGAT
CCTTTGATCTTTTCTACGGGGTCTGACGCTCAGTGGAACGAAAACTCACGTTAAGGGATTTTGGTCATGA
GATTATCAAAAAGGATCTTCACCTAGATCCTTTTAAATTAAAAATGAAGTTTTAAATCAATCTAAAGTAT
ATATGAGTAAACTTGGTCTGACAGTCAGAAGAACTCGTCAAGAAGGCGATAGAAGGCGATGCGCTGCGAA
TCGGGAGCGGCGATACCGTAAAGCACGAGGAAGCGGTCAGCCCATTCGCCGCCAAGCTCTTCAGCAATAT
CACGGGTAGCCAACGCTATGTCCTGATAGCGGTCCGCCACACCCAGCCGGCCACAGTCGATGAATCCAGA
AAAGCGGCCATTTTCCACCATGATATTCGGCAAGCAGGCATCGCCATGGGTCACGACGAGATCCTCGCCG
TCGGGCATGCTCGCCTTGAGCCTGGCGAACAGTTCGGCTGGCGCGAGCCCCTGATGCTCTTCGTCCAGAT
CATCCTGATCGACAAGACCGGCTTCCATCCGAGTACGTGCTCGCTCGATGCGATGTTTCGCTTGGTGGTC
GAATGGGCAGGTAGCCGGATCAAGCGTATGCAGCCGCCGCATTGCATCAGCCATGATGGATACTTTCTCG
GCAGGAGCAAGGTGAGATGACAGGAGATCCTGCCCCGGCACTTCGCCCAATAGCAGCCAGTCCCTTCCCG
CTTCAGTGACAACGTCGAGCACAGCTGCGCAAGGAACGCCCGTCGTGGCCAGCCACGATAGCCGCGCTGC
CTCGTCTTGCAGTTCATTCAGGGCACCGGACAGGTCGGTCTTGACAAAAAGAACCGGGCGCCCCTGCGCT
GACAGCCGGAACACGGCGGCATCAGAGCAGCCGATTGTCTGTTGTGCCCAGTCATAGCCGAATAGCCTCT
CCACCCAAGCGGCCGGAGAACCTGCGTGCAATCCATCTTGTTCAATCATACTCTTCCTTTTTCAATATTA
TTGAAGCATTTATCAGGGTTATTGTCTCATGAGCGGATACATATTTGAATGTATTTAGAAAAATAAACAA
ATAGGGGTTCCGCGCACATTTCCCCGAAAAGTGCCACCTAAATTGTAAGCGTTAATATTTTGTTAAAATT
CGCGTTAAATTTTTGTTAAATCAGCTCATTTTTTAACCAATAGGCCGAAATCGGCAAAATCCCTTATAAA
TCAAAAGAATAGACCGAGATAGGGT
[37 nt withheld, positions 8006-8042]
AAAGAACGTGGACTCCAACGTCAAAGG
[49 nt withheld, positions 8070-8118]
T
[91 nt withheld, positions 8120-8210]
G
[124 nt withheld, positions 8212-8335]
CCCATTCGCCATTCAGGCTGCGCAACTGTTGGGAAGGGCGATCGGTGCGGGCCTCTTCGCTATTACGCCA
GCTGGCGAAAGGGGGATGTGCTGCAAGGCGATTAAGTTGGGTAACGCCAGGGTTTTCCCAGTCACGACGT
TGTAAAACGACGGCCAGTGAGCGCGCCTCGTTCATTCACGTTTTTGAACCCGTGGAGGACGGGCAGACTC
GCGGTGCAAATGTGTTTTACAGCGTGATGGAGCAGATGAAGATGCTCGACACGCTGCAGAACACGAGCTC
CACCGCGGGGCGCGCC
Features (pLannotate 1.2.2; 22 found; start..end, strand, type, name):
    612..852     +  promoter       U6 promoter: RNA polymerase III promoter for human U6 snRNA
    942..1153    +  promoter       EF-1α core promoter: core promoter for human elongation factor EF-1α
   1166..1434    +  LTR            5' LTR (truncated): truncated 5' long terminal repeat (LTR) from human T-cell leukemia virus (HTLV) type 1
   1471..1872    +  CDS            Plcd1 (fragment): PLCD1_RAT - Experimental evidence at protein level: Swiss-Prot protein existence level 1. The production of the second messenger molecules diacylglycerol (DAG) and inositol 1,4,5-trisphosphate (IP3) is mediated by activated phosphatidylinositol-specific phospholipase C enzymes (PubMed:16000311). Essential for trophoblast and placental development (By similarity). Binds phosphatidylinositol 4,5-bisphosphate (By similarity). From Rattus norvegicus (Rat).
   1867..2022    +  CDS            gag (fragment): GAG_HV1H2 - Experimental evidence at protein level: Swiss-Prot protein existence level 1. [p6-gag]: Plays a role in budding of the assembled particle by interacting with the host class E VPS proteins TSG101 and PDCD6IP/AIP1. From Human immunodeficiency virus type 1 group M subtype B (isolate HXB2) (HIV-1).
   2725..3438    +  CDS            GFP (S65T): GFP (S65T) is a basic (constitutively fluorescent) green fluorescent protein published in 1995, derived from Aequorea victoria.
   3463..3546    +  CDS            large T antigen (fragment): large T antigen from SV40 (simian virus 40)
   3569..3690    +  polyA_signal   SV40 poly(A) signal: SV40 polyadenylation signal
   3697..4130    +  promoter       PGK promoter (fragment): mouse phosphoglycerate kinase 1 promoter
   4166..4564    +  CDS            BSD: blasticidin S deaminase; Aspergillus terreus BSD; confers resistance to blasticidin
   4582..4806    +  polyA_signal   bGH poly(A) signal: bovine growth hormone polyadenylation signal
   5241..5780    +  CDS            B (fragment): PORTL_LAMBD - Experimental evidence at protein level: Swiss-Prot protein existence level 1. Forms the portal vertex of the capsid (PubMed:6228056, PubMed:6232391). This portal plays critical roles in head assembly, genome packaging, neck/tail attachment, and genome ejection (Probable). The portal protein multimerizes as a single ring-shaped homododecamer arranged around a central channel (PubMed:6232391). Binds to the terminase subunits to form the packaging machine (PubMed:7799432). From Escherichia phage lambda (Bacteriophage lambda).
   5818..5834    -  protein_bind   lac operator: The lac repressor binds to the lac operator to inhibit transcription in E. coli. This inhibition can be relieved by adding lactose or isopropyl-β-D-thiogalactopyranoside (IPTG). lac repressor encoded by lacI
   5842..5872    -  promoter       lac promoter: promoter for the E. coli lac operon
   5887..5908    -  protein_bind   CAP binding site: CAP binding activates transcription in the presence of cAMP. E. coli catabolite activator protein
   5921..6013    -  CDS            lacI (fragment): lac repressor; lacI; The lac repressor binds to the lac operator to inhibit transcription in E. coli. This inhibition can be relieved by adding lactose or isopropyl-β-D-thiogalactopyranoside (IPTG).
   6196..6784    -  rep_origin     ori: high-copy-number ColE1/pMB1/pBR322/pUC origin of replication
   6955..7749    -  CDS            NeoR/KanR: aminoglycoside phosphotransferase from Tn5; aph(3')-II (or nptII); confers resistance to neomycin, kanamycin, and G418 (Geneticin®)
   7750..7854    -  promoter       AmpR promoter: bla
   7907..8335    -  rep_origin     f1 ori (sequence partly withheld): f1 bacteriophage origin of replication; arrow indicates direction of (+) strand synthesis
   8340..8495    -  CDS            lacZα (fragment): LacZα fragment of β-galactosidase; lacZ fragment
   8497..8610    +  CDS            B (fragment): PORTL_LAMBD - Experimental evidence at protein level: Swiss-Prot protein existence level 1. Forms the portal vertex of the capsid (PubMed:6228056, PubMed:6232391). This portal plays critical roles in head assembly, genome packaging, neck/tail attachment, and genome ejection (Probable). The portal protein multimerizes as a single ring-shaped homododecamer arranged around a central channel (PubMed:6232391). Binds to the terminase subunits to form the packaging machine (PubMed:7799432). From Escherichia phage lambda (Bacteriophage lambda).
