[The description below was written by a language model from this plasmid's Addgene catalogue record and pLannotate feature annotations shown in this document.]
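Description:
pFH2.104_PB-EPN24-T2A-eGFP-PGK-Blast is an 8.6 kb mammalian expression plasmid built on the ePB2 piggyBac transposon backbone, intended for stable genomic integration of its cargo when a piggyBac transposase is supplied. In bacteria it replicates from a high-copy ColE1/pUC-type origin and is selected with kanamycin through a Tn5 aminoglycoside phosphotransferase gene driven by the bla promoter. An f1 origin, lac regulatory remnants and lacZα and lacI fragments are also present as backbone carry-over. The automated annotation does not call out the piggyBac terminal repeats themselves, and the short matches to phage lambda portal protein appear to be stuffer or spacer sequence rather than functional genes.

The main cassette uses an EF-1α core promoter followed by the HTLV-1 5′ LTR fragment, a common composite arrangement that boosts expression, to drive the synthetic EPN24 open reading frame. The feature table identifies part of this ORF as a rat PLCδ1 fragment, which corresponds to a PIP2-binding membrane-targeting region, followed by the HIV-1 Gag p6 segment, which recruits host ESCRT factors for budding. An unannotated stretch between p6 and the reporter presumably encodes the remaining portion of EPN24 and the T2A peptide. This architecture fits an enveloped protein nanocage design that buds from cells. T2A ribosomal skipping co-produces eGFP as a separate fluorescent marker, and the unit ends in an SV40 polyadenylation signal. A second unit, mouse PGK promoter–blasticidin S deaminase–bGH poly(A), allows blasticidin selection of integrants. A U6 promoter lies upstream, with no annotated transcript attached to it. The construct comes from work on engineered RNA export from living cells, and is used to make cell lines stably expressing EPN24.
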