Addgene plasmid #205549: pFH2.104_PB-EPN24-T2A-eGFP-PGK-Blast
Purpose: Express EPN24-T2A-eGFP and blasticidin resistance marker
Depositing lab: Michael Elowitz. Depositing organization: California Institute of Technology. Publication: Engineering RNA export for measurement and manipulation of living cells. Horns F, Martinez JA, Fan C, Haque M, Linton JM, Tobin V, Santat L, Maggiolo AO, Bjorkman PJ, Lois C, Elowitz MB. Cell. 2023 Jul 10:S0092-8674(23)00689-X. doi: 10.1016/j.cell.2023.06.013. PubMed 37437570.
Backbone
  Vector backbone: ePB2
  Vector type: Mammalian Expression ; Piggybac
  Selectable markers: Blasticidin ; eGFP
Growth in bacteria
  Bacterial resistance: Kanamycin, 50 μg/mL
  Growth temperature: 30°C
  Growth strain: NEB Stable
  Copy number: High Copy
Gene/Insert
  Gene/Insert name: EPN24
  Species: Synthetic
  Mutation: WT
  Promoter: EF1
  Cloning method: Restriction Enzyme; 5′ cloning site unknown (unknown if destroyed); 3′ cloning site unknown (unknown if destroyed)
Terms and licenses: Academic/Nonprofit Terms; Industry Terms: Not Available to Industry
How to cite: pFH2.104_PB-EPN24-T2A-eGFP-PGK-Blast was a gift from Michael Elowitz (Addgene plasmid # 205549 ; http://n2t.net/addgene:205549 ; RRID:Addgene_205549)
